>Addgene plasmid #8463 | delta NT delta CT p70S6K1 MSCV puro | addgene partial sequence | sequence record 17047 | 8463 with pLXSN5
CCTNAACNGGCNCCTCNACTCCCTNTNTTCAGGGCGCCGGGANATNCGAACCCCATNGCCCATNGGAGCA
AAAGCTNCATNNCCTNGAGGGAAGATCCTTCAATNGGTNGGTNGGTNGGTNGGGTCGACCAGTNGTGAAC
AGAGGGCCAGAAAAAATCAGACCAGAANGTNTNGAGCTACTTCGGGTACTTGGTAAAGGGGGCTATGGAA
AGGTTTTTCAAGTACGAAAAGTAACAGGAGCAAATACTGGGAAGATATTNGCCATGAAGGTGCTTAAAAA
GGCAATGATAGTAAGAAATGCTAAAGATACAGCTCATACAAAAGCAGAGCGGAATATTCTGGAGGAAGTA
AAGCATCCCTTCATTGTGGATTTAATTTATGCCTTTCAGACCGGTGGAAAACTCTACCTCATCCTTGAGT
ATCTCAGTGGAGGAGAACTATTTATGCAGTTAGAAAGAGAGGGGATATTCATGGAAGATACAGCTTGCTT
TTACTTGGCTGAAATCTCCATGGCTTTGGGGCATTTACATCAAAAAGGGATCATCTACAGAGACCTGAAG
CCGGAGAACATCATGCTTAATCACCAAGGTCACGTGAAGCTGACAGACTTTGGACTATGCAAAGAATCTA
TTCATGATGGAACAGTCACGCACACATTTTGTGGAACAATAGAATACATGGCCCCTGAAATCTTGATGAG
AAGCGGCCACAACCGTGCTGTGGATTGGTTGGAGTTTGGGAGCATTAATGTATGACATGCTGACTGGAGC
ACCTCCATTCACTGGGGAGAATAGAAAGAAAACAATTGACAAAATCCTCAAATGTAAACTTAATTTGCCT
CCCTACCTCACACAAGAAGCTCGAGATCTGCTTAAAAGCTGCTGAAAGAATGCTGCTTCTCGTCNTGAAC
TGNCCTGGGGAGCNTGGAAAATCCAGCGCATCCTTTTTANACCATAA
