[The description below was written by a language model from this plasmid's Addgene catalogue record.]
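Description:
delta NT delta CT p70S6K1 MSCV puro is a retroviral mammalian expression plasmid built on the MSCV puro backbone (about 6.3 kb without insert), a murine stem cell virus-derived vector. It is propagated in E. coli under ampicillin selection, and mammalian cells that have taken it up are selected with puromycin. In vectors of this family the insert is normally transcribed from the viral 5′ long terminal repeat. The LTRs and packaging signal allow the genome to be assembled into retroviral particles in a packaging cell line for stable integration into target cells. No feature table accompanies this record, so the promoter, the origin of replication and the promoter driving the puromycin cassette are not explicitly stated, and the copy number is listed as unknown.

The payload is a roughly 1.05 kb fragment of rat Rps6kb1, encoding the p70 form of ribosomal protein S6 kinase 1 (S6K1). As the name indicates, both the N-terminal and C-terminal regions are deleted, although the exact boundaries of the truncations are not given. The fragment was cloned by restriction enzymes between Sal and Not sites, both of which are retained. It is fused to an N-terminal myc epitope tag supplied by the backbone, which allows detection or immunoprecipitation of the truncated kinase. Part of the plasmid was derived from an earlier S6K1 construct from another laboratory.

The associated publication examines how the structure of S6K1 determines whether raptor-mTOR or rictor-mTOR phosphorylates its hydrophobic motif site. This fits use of the construct for stable or transient expression of a doubly truncated S6K1 to test how the terminal regions affect that phosphorylation.
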