Addgene plasmid #8463: delta NT delta CT p70S6K1 MSCV puro
Depositing lab: David Sabatini. Depositing organization: Whitehead Institute for Biomedical Research. Publication: Structure of S6K1 determines if raptor-mTOR or rictor-mTOR phosphorylates its hydrophobic motif site. Ali SM, Sabatini DM. J Biol Chem 2005 Apr 4;. 10.1074/jbc.C500125200 PubMed 15809305.
Backbone
  Vector backbone: mscv puro
  Backbone manufacturer: bd biosciences
  Backbone size w/o insert (bp): 6300
  Vector type: Mammalian Expression, Retroviral
  Selectable markers: Puromycin
Growth in bacteria
  Bacterial resistance: Ampicillin, 100 μg/mL
  Growth temperature: 37°C
  Growth strain: DH5alpha
  Copy number: Unknown
Gene/Insert
  Gene/Insert name: delta NT delta CT p70 S6K1 (alt name: p70S6K1)
  Species: R. norvegicus (rat)
  Insert size (bp): 1050
  Mutation: p70 s6k1 form
  Entrez Gene: Rps6kb1 (a.k.a. p70 S6K-alpha)
  Tag / fusion protein: myc (N terminal on backbone)
  Cloning method: Restriction Enzyme; 5′ cloning site sal (not destroyed); 3′ cloning site not (not destroyed)
  Sequencing primers: 5′ MSCV (CCCTTGAACCTCCTCGTTCGACC)
Resource information
  A portion of this plasmid was derived from a plasmid made by: joe avruch
Terms and licenses: Academic/Nonprofit Terms; Industry Terms: Not Available to Industry
How to cite: delta NT delta CT p70S6K1 MSCV puro was a gift from David Sabatini (Addgene plasmid # 8463 ; http://n2t.net/addgene:8463 ; RRID:Addgene_8463)
